>Addgene plasmid #8534 | HOXB6 (human) FLAG pMSCV | addgene partial sequence | sequence record 17386 | 8534 with pLXSN5'
CCTCACTCCTTCTCTAGGCGCCGGAATTCGTTGGCCGCCACCATGGATTACAAGGATGACGACGATAAGA
GCCCGGGCGGATCCATCGAGGGTAGGCTGAGCTCCTATTTCGTTAACTCCACCTTCCCCGTCACTCTGGC
CAGCGGGCAGGAGTCCTTCCTGGGCCAGCTACCGCTCTATTCGTCGGGCTATGCGGACCCGCTGAGACAT
TACCCCGCGCCCTACGGGCCAGGGCCGGGCCAGGACAAGGGCTTTGCCACTTCCTCCTATTACCCGCCGG
CGGGCGGTGGCTACGGCCGAGCGGCGCCCTGCGACTACGGGCCGGCGCCGGCCTTCTACCGCGAGAAAGA
GTCGGCCTGCGCACTCTCCGGCGCCGACGAGCAGCCCCCGTTCCACCCCGAGCCGCGGAAGTCGGACTGC
GCGCAGGACAAGAGCGTGTTCGGCGAGACAGAAGAGCAGAAGTGCTCCACTCCGGTCTACCCGTGGATGC
AGCGGATGAATTCGTGCAACAGTTCCTCCTTTGGGCCCAGCGGCCGGCGAGGCCGCCAGACATACACACG
TTACCAGACGCTGGAGCTGGAGAAGGAGTTTCACTACAATCGCTACCTGACGCGGCGGCGGCGCATCGAG
ATCGCGCACGCCCTGTGCCTGACGGAGAGGCAGATCAAGATATGGTTCCAGAACCGACGCATGAA
