[The description below was written by a language model from this plasmid's Addgene catalogue record.]
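Description:
HOXB6 (human) FLAG pMSCV is a retroviral mammalian expression plasmid built on the MSCV (murine stem cell virus) backbone, recorded as about 6.4 kb without insert. It is maintained in E. coli as a high-copy plasmid under ampicillin selection. As with MSCV vectors in general, the transgene sits between retroviral long terminal repeats. The plasmid can therefore be introduced into a packaging cell line to produce virus that stably integrates the cassette into dividing mammalian target cells. The record does not name a separate internal promoter. In this vector family, expression normally comes from the 5′ LTR. No feature table is provided, so the exact arrangement of elements rests on the catalogue fields and the depositor's map.

The insert is a 771 bp human HOXB6 coding sequence (also known as HOX2B or HOX2.2), which encodes a homeobox transcription factor. It was modified to carry an improved ribosomal binding (translation initiation) site and an N-terminal FLAG epitope, with the HOXB6 sequence beginning at amino acid 2. The depositor notes that protein production was confirmed by western blot. The fragment was cloned by restriction digestion, with a blunted NotI/HpaI junction at the 5′ end that was destroyed and an intact XhoI site at the 3′ end. Downstream, an IRES drives GFP translation from the same transcript. GFP is thus a co-expressed reporter rather than a fusion partner, and transduced cells are identified and enriched by FACS instead of drug selection. The construct suits enforced HOXB6 expression in mammalian cells, and the FLAG tag allows the protein to be detected or immunoprecipitated. The associated publication concerns homeobox gene expression in human hematopoietic cell lines.
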