Addgene plasmid #8534: HOXB6 (human) FLAG pMSCV
Depositing lab: Corey Largman. Depositing organization: San Francisco VA Health Care System. Publication: Lineage-restricted expression of homeobox-containing genes in human hematopoietic cell lines. Shen WF, Largman C, Lowney P, Corral JC, Detmer K, Hauser CA, Simonitch TA, Hack FM, Lawrence HJ. Proc Natl Acad Sci U S A 1989 Nov;86(21):8536-40. 10.1073/pnas.86.21.8536 PubMed 2573064.
Backbone
  Vector backbone: MSCV
  Backbone size w/o insert (bp): 6400
  Vector type: Mammalian Expression, Retroviral
  Selectable markers: GFP for FACS sorting
Growth in bacteria
  Bacterial resistance: Ampicillin, 100 μg/mL
  Growth temperature: 37°C
  Growth strain: DH5alpha
  Copy number: High Copy
Gene/Insert
  Gene/Insert name: HOXB6 (alt names: HOX2B; HOX2.2)
  Species: H. sapiens (human)
  Insert size (bp): 771
  Mutation: contains improved ribosomal binding site and FLAG epitope tag on N-terminal, starts at AA; #2, makes protein by western; contains GFP driven from an IRES
  GenBank ID: X58431 BC014651
  Entrez Gene: HOXB6 (a.k.a. HOX2, HOX2B, HU-2, Hox-2.2)
  Tag / fusion protein: FLAG (N terminal on insert); IRES-GFP (C terminal on backbone)
  Cloning method: Restriction Enzyme; 5′ cloning site NotI/HpaI blunt (destroyed during cloning); 3′ cloning site XhoI (not destroyed)
  Sequencing primers: 5′ pLXSN 5'
Terms and licenses: Academic/Nonprofit Terms; Industry Terms: Not Available to Industry
Depositor comments: See author's map.
How to cite: HOXB6 (human) FLAG pMSCV was a gift from Corey Largman (Addgene plasmid # 8534 ; http://n2t.net/addgene:8534 ; RRID:Addgene_8534)
